Addgene plasmid #161950: IBMc120
Purpose: Contains elements for building reporter plasmid for IBM. Built upon pSB4A3. ECF20 reporter plasmid
Depositing lab: Baojun Wang. Depositing organization: University of Edinburgh. Publication: A systematic approach to inserting split inteins for Boolean logic gate engineering and basal activity reduction. Ho TYH, Shao A, Lu Z, Savilahti H, Menolascina F, Wang L, Dalchau N, Wang B. Nat Commun. 2021 Apr 13;12(1):2200. doi: 10.1038/s41467-021-22404-9. PubMed 33850130.
Backbone
  Vector backbone: pSB4A3
  Backbone manufacturer: BioBrick
  Vector type: Bacterial Expression
Growth in bacteria
  Bacterial resistance: Ampicillin, 100 μg/mL
  Growth temperature: 37°C
  Growth strain: DH5alpha
  Copy number: Low Copy
Gene/Insert
  Gene/Insert name: pSB4A3-PECF20-B30-mScarlet-I-B15
  Species: Synthetic
  Promoter: PECF20
  Cloning method: Gibson Cloning
  Sequencing primers: 5′ VF2 - TGCCACCTGACGTCTAAGAA; 3′ VR - ATTACCGCCTTTGAGTGAGC
Terms and licenses: Academic/Nonprofit Terms; Industry Terms: Not Available to Industry
How to cite: IBMc120 was a gift from Baojun Wang (Addgene plasmid # 161950 ; http://n2t.net/addgene:161950 ; RRID:Addgene_161950)
