[The description below was written by a language model from this plasmid's Addgene catalogue record and pLannotate feature annotations shown in this document.]
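Description:
IBMc120 is a 4,265-nt low-copy bacterial reporter plasmid built on the BioBrick backbone pSB4A3 and assembled by Gibson cloning. It replicates in E. coli through the pSC101 origin together with its Rep101 (RepA) initiator protein, which accounts for the low copy number. It is selected with ampicillin via a β-lactamase gene driven by its native bla promoter and followed by a lambda t0 terminator.

The payload sits between the BioBrick prefix and suffix and is described in the record as PECF20-B30-mScarlet-I-B15. The PECF20 promoter, which by its name responds to the extracytoplasmic function sigma factor ECF20, drives the rapidly maturing monomeric red fluorescent protein mScarlet-I. The promoter itself was not picked up by the automated annotation, but the roughly 90-nt unannotated stretch between the prefix and the mScarlet-I coding sequence is where it and the "B30" element would lie. "B30" and "B15" are not defined in the record. From their positions they probably correspond to a ribosome binding site and to the rrnB T1/T7Te double terminator annotated downstream of the reporter, but this is an inference. Additional terminators flanking the cloning site (a putative bacterial terminator upstream and the his operon terminator downstream) insulate the cassette from read-through transcription.

The plasmid supplies the output module for the depositor's "IBM" workflow, associated with work on inserting split inteins into proteins to build Boolean logic gates and reduce basal activity. Red fluorescence reports ECF20 activity supplied from a separate construct, since no sigma factor is encoded here. The depositor and sequencing-derived records are the same length and carry identical features, offset by 13 nt.
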