Features (pLannotate 1.2.2; 12 found; start..end, strand, type, name):
    318..412     -  terminator     lambda t0 terminator: transcription terminator from phage lambda
    442..1302    -  CDS            AmpR: β-lactamase; bla; confers resistance to ampicillin, carbenicillin, and related antibiotics
   1303..1407    -  promoter       AmpR promoter: bla
   1494..1537    -  terminator     bacterial terminator: putative bacterial transcription terminator
   1540..1561    +  misc_feature   BioBrick prefix: BioBrick prefix for parts that do not start with "ATG"
   1651..2346    +  CDS            mScarlet-I: mScarlet-I is a basic (constitutively fluorescent) red fluorescent protein published in 2016, derived from synthetic construct. It is reported to be a rapidly-maturing monomer with moderate acid sensitivity.
   2369..2440    +  terminator     rrnB T1 terminator: transcription terminator T1 from the E. coli rrnB gene
   2456..2483    +  terminator     T7Te terminator: phage T7 early transcription terminator
   2490..2510    +  misc_feature   BioBrick suffix: universal suffix for all parts
   2511..2568    +  terminator     his operon terminator: This putative transcriptin terminator from the E. coli his operon has a 2-bp deletion introduced during synthesis. Its efficiency has not been determined.
   2871..3821    -  CDS            Rep101: RepA protein needed for replication with the pSC101 origin; rep101
   3869..4091    -  rep_origin     pSC101 ori: low-copy replication origin that requires the Rep101 protein
>Addgene plasmid #161950 | IBMc120 | depositor full sequence | sequence record 314129 | IBMc120 sequence 4265 bps
GTGACATTCAGTTCGCTGCGCTCACGGCTCTGGCAGTGAATGGGGGTAAATGGCACTACAGGCGCCTTTT
ATGGATTCATGCAAGGAAACTACCCATAATACAAGAAAAGCCCGTCACGGGCTTCTCAGGGCGTTTTATG
GCGGGTCTGCTATGTGGTGCTATCTGACTTTTTGCTGTTCAGCAGTTCCTGCCCTCTGATTTTCCAGTCT
GACCACTTCGGATTATCCCGTGACAGGTCATTCAGACTGGCTAATGCACCCAGTAAGGCAGCGGTATCAT
CAACAGGCTTACCCGTCTTACTGTCCCTAGTGCTTGGATTCTCACCAATAAAAAACGCCCGGCGGCAACC
GAGCGTTCTGAACAAATCCAGATGGAGTTCTGAGGTCATTACTGGATCTATCAACAGGAGTCCAAGCGAG
CTCGTAAACTTGGTCTGACAGTTACCAATGCTTAATCAGTGAGGCACCTATCTCAGCGATCTGTCTATTT
CGTTCATCCATAGTTGCCTGACTCCCCGTCGTGTAGATAACTACGATACGGGAGGGCTTACCATCTGGCC
CCAGTGCTGCAATGATACCGCGAGACCCACGCTCACCGGCTCCAGATTTATCAGCAATAAACCAGCCAGC
CGGAAGGGCCGAGCGCAGAAGTGGTCCTGCAACTTTATCCGCCTCCATCCAGTCTATTAATTGTTGCCGG
GAAGCTAGAGTAAGTAGTTCGCCAGTTAATAGTTTGCGCAACGTTGTTGCCATTGCTACAGGCATCGTGG
TGTCACGCTCGTCGTTTGGTATGGCTTCATTCAGCTCCGGTTCCCAACGATCAAGGCGAGTTACATGATC
CCCCATGTTGTGCAAAAAAGCGGTTAGCTCCTTCGGTCCTCCGATCGTTGTCAGAAGTAAGTTGGCCGCA
GTGTTATCACTCATGGTTATGGCAGCACTGCATAATTCTCTTACTGTCATGCCATCCGTAAGATGCTTTT
CTGTGACTGGTGAGTACTCAACCAAGTCATTCTGAGAATAGTGTATGCGGCGACCGAGTTGCTCTTGCCC
GGCGTCAATACGGGATAATACCGCGCCACATAGCAGAACTTTAAAAGTGCTCATCATTGGAAAACGTTCT
TCGGGGCGAAAACTCTCAAGGATCTTACCGCTGTTGAGATCCAGTTCGATGTAACCCACTCGTGCACCCA
ACTGATCTTCAGCATCTTTTACTTTCACCAGCGTTTCTGGGTGAGCAAAAACAGGAAGGCAAAATGCCGC
AAAAAAGGGAATAAGGGCGACACGGAAATGTTGAATACTCATACTCTTCCTTTTTCAATATTATTGAAGC
ATTTATCAGGGTTATTGTCTCATGAGCGGATACATATTTGAATGTATTTAGAAAAATAAACAAATAGGGG
TTCCGCGCACATTTCCCATGGTGCCACCTGACGTCTAAGAAACCATTATTATCATGACATTAACCTATAA
AAATAGGCGTATCACGAGGCAGAATTTCAGATAAAAAAAATCCTTAGCTTTCGCTAAGGATGATTTCTGG
AATTCGCGGCCGCTTCTAGAGGCGCGGATAAAAATTTCATTTGCCCGCGACGGATTCCCCGCCCATCTAT
CGTTGAACCCATACTAGAGATTAAAGAGGAGAAATACTAGATGGTGAGTAAAGGAGAAGCTGTGATTAAA
GAGTTCATGCGCTTCAAAGTTCACATGGAGGGTTCTATGAACGGTCACGAGTTCGAGATCGAAGGCGAAG
GCGAGGGCCGTCCGTATGAAGGCACCCAGACCGCCAAACTGAAAGTGACTAAAGGCGGCCCGCTGCCTTT
TTCCTGGGACATCCTGAGCCCGCAATTTATGTACGGTTCTAGGGCGTTCATCAAACACCCAGCGGATATC
CCGGACTATTATAAGCAGTCTTTTCCGGAAGGTTTCAAGTGGGAACGCGTAATGAATTTTGAAGATGGTG
GTGCCGTGACCGTCACTCAGGACACCTCCCTGGAGGATGGCACCCTGATCTATAAAGTTAAACTGCGTGG
TACTAATTTTCCACCTGATGGCCCGGTGATGCAGAAAAAGACGATGGGTTGGGAGGCGTCTACCGAACGC
TTGTATCCGGAAGATGGTGTGCTGAAAGGCGACATTAAAATGGCCCTGCGCCTGAAAGATGGCGGCCGCT
ATCTGGCTGACTTCAAAACCACGTACAAAGCCAAGAAACCTGTGCAGATGCCTGGCGCGTACAATGTGGA
CCGCAAACTGGACATCACCTCTCATAATGAAGATTATACGGTGGTAGAGCAATATGAGCGCTCCGAGGGT
CGTCATTCTACCGGTGGCATGGATGAACTATACAAATAATAATACTAGAGCCAGGCATCAAATAAAACGA
AAGGCTCAGTCGAAAGACTGGGCCTTTCGTTTTATCTGTTGTTTGTCGGTGAACGCTCTCTACTAGAGTC
ACACTGGCTCACCTTCGGGTGGGCCTTTCTGCGTTTATATACTAGTAGCGGCCGCTGCAGTCCGGCAAAA
AAGGGCAAGGTGTCACCACCCTGCCCTTTTTCTTTAAAACCGAAAAGATTACTTCGCGTTATGCAGGCTT
CCTCGCTCACTGACTCGCTGCGCTCGGTCGTTCGGCTGCGGCGAGCGGTATCAGCTCACTCAAAGGCGGT
AATCTCGAGGTTACATTGTCGATCTGTTCATGGTGAACAGCTTTAAATGCACCAAAAACTCGTAAAAGCT
CTGATGTATCTATCTTTTTTACACCGTTTTCATCTGTGCATATGGACAGTTTTCCCTTTGATATCTAACG
GTGAACAGTTGTTCTACTTTTGTTTGTTAGTCTTGATGCTTCACTGATAGATACAAGAGCCATAAGAACC
TCAGATCCTTCCGTATTTAGCCAGTATGTTCTCTAGTGTGGTTCGTTGTTTTTGCGTGAGCCATGAGAAC
GAACCATTGAGATCATGCTTACTTTGCATGTCACTCAAAAATTTTGCCTCAAAACTGGTGAGCTGAATTT
TTGCAGTTAAAGCATCGTGTAGTGTTTTTCTTAGTCCGTTACGTAGGTAGGAATCTGATGTAATGGTTGT
TGGTATTTTGTCACCATTCATTTTTATCTGGTTGTTCTCAAGTTCGGTTACGAGATCCATTTGTCTATCT
AGTTCAACTTGGAAAATCAACGTATCAGTCGGGCGGCCTCGCTTATCAACCACCAATTTCATATTGCTGT
AAGTGTTTAAATCTTTACTTATTGGTTTCAAAACCCATTGGTTAAGCCTTTTAAACTCATGGTAGTTATT
TTCAAGCATTAACATGAACTTAAATTCATCAAGGCTAATCTCTATATTTGCCTTGTGAGTTTTCTTTTGT
GTTAGTTCTTTTAATAACCACTCATAAATCCTCATAGAGTATTTGTTTTCAAAAGACTTAACATGTTCCA
GATTATATTTTATGAATTTTTTTAACTGGAAAAGATAAGGCAATATCTCTTCACTAAAAACTAATTCTAA
TTTTTCGCTTGAGAACTTGGCATAGTTTGTCCACTGGAAAATCTCAAAGCCTTTAACCAAAGGATTCCTG
ATTTCCACAGTTCTCGTCATCAGCTCTCTGGTTGCTTTAGCTAATACACCATAAGCATTTTCCCTACTGA
TGTTCATCATCTGAGCGTATTGGTTATAAGTGAACGATACCGTCCGTTCTTTCCTTGTAGGGTTTTCAAT
CGTGGGGTTGAGTAGTGCCACACAGCATAAAATTAGCTTGGTTTCATGCTCCGTTAAGTCATAGCGACTA
ATCGCTAGTTCATTTGCTTTGAAAACAACTAATTCAGACATACATCTCAATTGGTCTAGGTGATTTTAAT
CACTATACCAATTGAGATGGGCTAGTCAATGATAATTACATGTCCTTTTCCTTTGAGTTGTGGGTATCTG
TAAATTCTGCTAGACCTTTGCTGGAAAACTTGTAAATTCTGCTAGACCCTCTGTAAATTCCGCTAGACCT
TTGTGTGTTTTTTTTGTTTATATTCAAGTGGTTATAATTTATAGAATAAAGAAAGAATAAAAAAAGATAA
AAAGAATAGATCCCAGCCCTGTGTATAACTCACTACTTTAGTCAGTTCCGCAGTATTACAAAAGGATGTC
GCAAACGCTGTTTGCTCCTCTACAAAACAGACCTTAAAACCCTAAAGGCTTAAGTAGCACCCTCGCAAGC
TCGGGCAAATCGCTGAATATTCCTTTTGTCTCCGACCATCAGGCACCTGAGTCGCTGTCTTTTTC
