Features (pLannotate 1.2.2; 12 found; start..end, strand, type, name):
    331..425     -  terminator     lambda t0 terminator: transcription terminator from phage lambda
    455..1315    -  CDS            AmpR: β-lactamase; bla; confers resistance to ampicillin, carbenicillin, and related antibiotics
   1316..1420    -  promoter       AmpR promoter: bla
   1507..1550    -  terminator     bacterial terminator: putative bacterial transcription terminator
   1553..1574    +  misc_feature   BioBrick prefix: BioBrick prefix for parts that do not start with "ATG"
   1664..2359    +  CDS            mScarlet-I: mScarlet-I is a basic (constitutively fluorescent) red fluorescent protein published in 2016, derived from synthetic construct. It is reported to be a rapidly-maturing monomer with moderate acid sensitivity.
   2382..2453    +  terminator     rrnB T1 terminator: transcription terminator T1 from the E. coli rrnB gene
   2469..2496    +  terminator     T7Te terminator: phage T7 early transcription terminator
   2503..2523    +  misc_feature   BioBrick suffix: universal suffix for all parts
   2524..2581    +  terminator     his operon terminator: This putative transcriptin terminator from the E. coli his operon has a 2-bp deletion introduced during synthesis. Its efficiency has not been determined.
   2884..3834    -  CDS            Rep101: RepA protein needed for replication with the pSC101 origin; rep101
   3882..4104    -  rep_origin     pSC101 ori: low-copy replication origin that requires the Rep101 protein
>Addgene plasmid #161950 | IBMc120 | addgene full sequence | sequence record 328229 | Addgene NGS Result
CGCTGTCTTTTTCGTGACATTCAGTTCGCTGCGCTCACGGCTCTGGCAGTGAATGGGGGTAAATGGCACT
ACAGGCGCCTTTTATGGATTCATGCAAGGAAACTACCCATAATACAAGAAAAGCCCGTCACGGGCTTCTC
AGGGCGTTTTATGGCGGGTCTGCTATGTGGTGCTATCTGACTTTTTGCTGTTCAGCAGTTCCTGCCCTCT
GATTTTCCAGTCTGACCACTTCGGATTATCCCGTGACAGGTCATTCAGACTGGCTAATGCACCCAGTAAG
GCAGCGGTATCATCAACAGGCTTACCCGTCTTACTGTCCCTAGTGCTTGGATTCTCACCAATAAAAAACG
CCCGGCGGCAACCGAGCGTTCTGAACAAATCCAGATGGAGTTCTGAGGTCATTACTGGATCTATCAACAG
GAGTCCAAGCGAGCTCGTAAACTTGGTCTGACAGTTACCAATGCTTAATCAGTGAGGCACCTATCTCAGC
GATCTGTCTATTTCGTTCATCCATAGTTGCCTGACTCCCCGTCGTGTAGATAACTACGATACGGGAGGGC
TTACCATCTGGCCCCAGTGCTGCAATGATACCGCGAGACCCACGCTCACCGGCTCCAGATTTATCAGCAA
TAAACCAGCCAGCCGGAAGGGCCGAGCGCAGAAGTGGTCCTGCAACTTTATCCGCCTCCATCCAGTCTAT
TAATTGTTGCCGGGAAGCTAGAGTAAGTAGTTCGCCAGTTAATAGTTTGCGCAACGTTGTTGCCATTGCT
ACAGGCATCGTGGTGTCACGCTCGTCGTTTGGTATGGCTTCATTCAGCTCCGGTTCCCAACGATCAAGGC
GAGTTACATGATCCCCCATGTTGTGCAAAAAAGCGGTTAGCTCCTTCGGTCCTCCGATCGTTGTCAGAAG
TAAGTTGGCCGCAGTGTTATCACTCATGGTTATGGCAGCACTGCATAATTCTCTTACTGTCATGCCATCC
GTAAGATGCTTTTCTGTGACTGGTGAGTACTCAACCAAGTCATTCTGAGAATAGTGTATGCGGCGACCGA
GTTGCTCTTGCCCGGCGTCAATACGGGATAATACCGCGCCACATAGCAGAACTTTAAAAGTGCTCATCAT
TGGAAAACGTTCTTCGGGGCGAAAACTCTCAAGGATCTTACCGCTGTTGAGATCCAGTTCGATGTAACCC
ACTCGTGCACCCAACTGATCTTCAGCATCTTTTACTTTCACCAGCGTTTCTGGGTGAGCAAAAACAGGAA
GGCAAAATGCCGCAAAAAAGGGAATAAGGGCGACACGGAAATGTTGAATACTCATACTCTTCCTTTTTCA
ATATTATTGAAGCATTTATCAGGGTTATTGTCTCATGAGCGGATACATATTTGAATGTATTTAGAAAAAT
AAACAAATAGGGGTTCCGCGCACATTTCCCATGGTGCCACCTGACGTCTAAGAAACCATTATTATCATGA
CATTAACCTATAAAAATAGGCGTATCACGAGGCAGAATTTCAGATAAAAAAAATCCTTAGCTTTCGCTAA
GGATGATTTCTGGAATTCGCGGCCGCTTCTAGAGGCGCGGATAAAAATTTCATTTGCCCGCGACGGATTC
CCCGCCCATCTATCGTTGAACCCATACTAGAGATTAAAGAGGAGAAATACTAGATGGTGAGTAAAGGAGA
AGCTGTGATTAAAGAGTTCATGCGCTTCAAAGTTCACATGGAGGGTTCTATGAACGGTCACGAGTTCGAG
ATCGAAGGCGAAGGCGAGGGCCGTCCGTATGAAGGCACCCAGACCGCCAAACTGAAAGTGACTAAAGGCG
GCCCGCTGCCTTTTTCCTGGGACATCCTGAGCCCGCAATTTATGTACGGTTCTAGGGCGTTCATCAAACA
CCCAGCGGATATCCCGGACTATTATAAGCAGTCTTTTCCGGAAGGTTTCAAGTGGGAACGCGTAATGAAT
TTTGAAGATGGTGGTGCCGTGACCGTCACTCAGGACACCTCCCTGGAGGATGGCACCCTGATCTATAAAG
TTAAACTGCGTGGTACTAATTTTCCACCTGATGGCCCGGTGATGCAGAAAAAGACGATGGGTTGGGAGGC
GTCTACCGAACGCTTGTATCCGGAAGATGGTGTGCTGAAAGGCGACATTAAAATGGCCCTGCGCCTGAAA
GATGGCGGCCGCTATCTGGCTGACTTCAAAACCACGTACAAAGCCAAGAAACCTGTGCAGATGCCTGGCG
CGTACAATGTGGACCGCAAACTGGACATCACCTCTCATAATGAAGATTATACGGTGGTAGAGCAATATGA
GCGCTCCGAGGGTCGTCATTCTACCGGTGGCATGGATGAACTATACAAATAATAATACTAGAGCCAGGCA
TCAAATAAAACGAAAGGCTCAGTCGAAAGACTGGGCCTTTCGTTTTATCTGTTGTTTGTCGGTGAACGCT
CTCTACTAGAGTCACACTGGCTCACCTTCGGGTGGGCCTTTCTGCGTTTATATACTAGTAGCGGCCGCTG
CAGTCCGGCAAAAAAGGGCAAGGTGTCACCACCCTGCCCTTTTTCTTTAAAACCGAAAAGATTACTTCGC
GTTATGCAGGCTTCCTCGCTCACTGACTCGCTGCGCTCGGTCGTTCGGCTGCGGCGAGCGGTATCAGCTC
ACTCAAAGGCGGTAATCTCGAGGTTACATTGTCGATCTGTTCATGGTGAACAGCTTTGAATGCACCAAAA
ACTCGTAAAAGCTCTGATGTATCTATCTTTTTTACACCGTTTTCATCTGTGCATATGGACAGTTTTCCCT
TTGATATGTAACGGTGAACAGTTGTTCTACTTTTGTTTGTTAGTCTTGATGCTTCACTGATAGATACAAG
AGCCATAAGAACCTCAGATCCTTCCGTATTTAGCCAGTATGTTCTCTAGTGTGGTTCGTTGTTTTTGCGT
GAGCCATGAGAACGAACCATTGAGATCATACTTACTTTGCATGTCACTCAAAAATTTTGCCTCAAAACTG
GTGAGCTGAATTTTTGCAGTTAAAGCATCGTGTAGTGTTTTTCTTAGTCCGTTATGTAGGTAGGAATCTG
ATGTAATGGTTGTTGGTATTTTGTCACCATTCATTTTTATCTGGTTGTTCTCAAGTTCGGTTACGAGATC
CATTTGTCTATCTAGTTCAACTTGGAAAATCAACGTATCAGTCGGGCGGCCTCGCTTATCAACCACCAAT
TTCATATTGCTGTAAGTGTTTAAATCTTTACTTATTGGTTTCAAAACCCATTGGTTAAGCCTTTTAAACT
CATGGTAGTTATTTTCAAGCATTAACATGAACTTAAATTCATCAAGGCTAATCTCTATATTTGCCTTGTG
AGTTTTCTTTTGTGTTAGTTCTTTTAATAACCACTCATAAATCCTCATAGAGTATTTGTTTTCAAAAGAC
TTAACATGTTCCAGATTATATTTTATGAATTTTTTTAACTGGAAAAGATAAGGCAATATCTCTTCACTAA
AAACTAATTCTAATTTTTCGCTTGAGAACTTGGCATAGTTTGTCCACTGGAAAATCTCAAAGCCTTTAAC
CAAAGGATTCCTGATTTCCACAGTTCTCGTCATCAGCTCTCTGGTTGCTTTAGCTAATACACCATAAGCA
TTTTCCCTACTGATGTTCATCATCTGAGCGTATTGGTTATAAGTGAACGATACCGTCCGTTCTTTCCTTG
TAGGGTTTTCAATCGTGGGGTTGAGTAGTGCCACACAGCATAAAATTAGCTTGGTTTCATGCTCCGTTAA
GTCATAGCGACTAATCGCTAGTTCATTTGCTTTGAAAACAACTAATTCAGACATACATCTCAATTGGTCT
AGGTGATTTTAATCACTATACCAATTGAGATGGGCTAGTCAATGATAATTACATGTCCTTTTCCTTTGAG
TTGTGGGTATCTGTAAATTCTGCTAGACCTTTGCTGGAAAACTTGTAAATTCTGCTAGACCCTCTGTAAA
TTCCGCTAGACCTTTGTGTGTTTTTTTTGTTTATATTCAAGTGGTTATAATTTATAGAATAAAGAAAGAA
TAAAAAAAGATAAAAAGAATAGATCCCAGCCCTGTGTATAACTCACTACTTTAGTCAGTTCCGCAGTATT
ACAAAAGGATGTCGCAAACGCTGTTTGCTCCTCTACAAAACAGACCTTAAAACCCTAAAGGCTTAAGTAG
CACCCTCGCAAGCTCGGGCAAATCGCTGAATATTCCTTTTGTCTCCGACCATCAGGCACCTGAGT
